>Addgene plasmid #189546 | pSCM167-Venus-VF-hSFRP1(aa53-169) | addgene full sequence | sequence record 374398 | Addgene NGS Result
GACATTGATTATTGACTAGTTATTAATAGTAATCAATTACGGGGTCATTAGTTCATAGCCCATATATGGA
GTTCCGCGTTACATAACTTACGGTAAATGGCCCGCCTGGCTGACCGCCCAACGACCCCCGCCCATTGACG
TCAATAATGACGTATGTTCCCATAGTAACGCCAATAGGGACTTTCCATTGACGTCAATGGGTGGAGTATT
TACGGTAAACTGCCCACTTGGCAGTACATCAAGTGTATCATATGCCAAGTACGCCCCCTATTGACGTCAA
TGACGGTAAATGGCCCGCCTGGCATTATGCCCAGTACATGACCTTATGGGACTTTCCTACTTGGCAGTAC
ATCTACGTATTAGTCATCGCTATTACCATGGTGATGCGGTTTTGGCAGTACATCAATGGGCGTGGATAGC
GGTTTGACTCACGGGGATTTCCAAGTCTCCACCCCATTGACGTCAATGGGAGTTTGTTTTGGCACCAAAA
TCAACGGGACTTTCCAAAATGTCGTAACAACTCCGCCCCATTGACGCAAATGGGCGGTAGGCGTGTACGG
TGGGAGGTCTATATAAGCAGAGCTCTCTGGCTAACTAGAGAACCCACTGCTTACTGGCTTATCGAAATTA
ATACGACTCACTATAGGGAGACCCAAGCTTACCATGGTGAGCAAGGGCGAGGAGCTGTTCACCGGGGTGG
TGCCCATCCTGGTCGAGCTGGACGGCGACGTAAACGGCCACAAGTTCAGCGTGTCCGGCGAGGGCGAGGG
CGATGCCACCTACGGCAAGCTGACCCTGAAGCTGATCTGCACCACCGGCAAGCTGCCCGTGCCCTGGCCC
ACCCTCGTGACCACCCTGGGCTACGGCCTGCAGTGCTTCGCCCGCTACCCCGACCACATGAAGCAGCACG
ACTTCTTCAAGTCCGCCATGCCCGAAGGCTACGTCCAGGAGCGCACCATCTTCTTCAAGGACGACGGCAA
CTACAAGACCCGCGCCGAGGTGAAGTTCGAGGGCGACACCCTGGTGAACCGCATCGAGCTGAAGGGCATC
GACTTCAAGGAGGACGGCAACATCCTGGGGCACAAGCTGGAGTACAACTACAACAGCCACAACGTCTATA
TCACCGCCGACAAGCAGAAGAACGGCATCAAGGCCAACTTCAAGATCCGCCACAACATCGAGGACGGCGG
CGTGCAGCTCGCCGACCACTACCAGCAGAACACCCCCATCGGCGACGGCCCCGTGCTGCTGCCCGACAAC
CACTACCTGAGCTACCAGTCCGCCCTGAGCAAAGACCCCAACGAGAAGCGCGATCACATGGTCCTGCTGG
AGTTCGTGACCGCCGCCGGGATCACTCTCGGCATGGACGAGCTGTACAAGGGAGGGGGTGGATCTGGAGG
GGGTGGATCTAAGCTTATGGACTACAAGGACGACGATGACAAGGGTGGTGGATCCGAATTATCAACAAGT
TTGTACAAAAAAGCAGGCTTCGAAGGAGATAGAACCATGGCCACCAAGCCACCTCAGTGCGTGGACATCC
CCGCGGACCTGCGGCTGTGCCACAACGTGGGCTACAAGAAGATGGTGCTGCCCAACCTGCTGGAGCACGA
GACCATGGCGGAGGTGAAGCAGCAGGCCAGCAGCTGGGTGCCCCTGCTCAACAAGAACTGCCACGCCGGC
ACCCAGGTCTTCCTCTGCTCGCTCTTCGCGCCCGTCTGCCTGGACCGGCCCATCTACCCGTGTCGCTGGC
TCTGCGAGGCCGTGCGCGACTCGTGCGAGCCGGTCATGCAGTTCTTCGGCTTCTACTGGCCCGAGATGCT
TAAGTGTGACAAGTTCCCCGAGGGGGACGTCTGCATCGCCATGAACCCAGCTTTCTTGTACAAAGTGGTT
GATCTAGAGGGCCCTATTCTATAGTGTCACCTAAATGCTAGAGCTCGCTGATCAGCCTCGACTGTGCCTT
CTAGTTGCCAGCCATCTGTTGTTTGCCCCTCCCCCGTGCCTTCCTTGACCCTGGAAGGTGCCACTCCCAC
TGTCCTTTCCTAATAAAATGAGGAAATTGCATCGCATTGTCTGAGTAGGTGTCATTCTATTCTGGGGGGT
GGGGTGGGGCAGGACAGCAAGGGGGAGGATTGGGAAGACAATAGCAGGCATGCTGGGGATGCGGTGGGCT
CTATGGCTTCTGAGGCGGAAAGAACCAGCTGGGGCTCTAGGGGGTATCCCC
[124 nt withheld, positions 2222-2345]
C
[91 nt withheld, positions 2347-2437]
A
[49 nt withheld, positions 2439-2487]
CCTTTGACGTTGGAGTCCACGTTCTTT
[37 nt withheld, positions 2515-2551]
ACCCTATCTCGGTCTATTCTTTTGATTTATAAGGGATTTTGCCGATTTCGGCCTATTGGTTAAAAAATGA
GCTGATTTAACAAAAATTTAACGCGAATTAATTCTGTGGAATGTGTGTCAGTTAGGGTGTGGAAAGTCCC
CAGGCTCCCCAGCAGGCAGAAGTATGCAAAGCATGCATCTCAATTAGTCAGCAACCAGGTGTGGAAAGTC
CCCAGGCTCCCCAGCAGGCAGAAGTATGCAAAGCATGCATCTCAATTAGTCAGCAACCATAGTCCCGCCC
CTAACTCCGCCCATCCCGCCCCTAACTCCGCCCAGTTCCGCCCATTCTCCGCCCCATGGCTGACTAATTT
TTTTTATTTATGCAGAGGCCGAGGCCGCCTCTGCCTCTGAGCTATTCCAGAAGTAGTGAGGAGGCTTTTT
TGGAGGCCTAGGCTTTTGCAAAAAGCTCCCGGGAGCTTGTATATCCATTTTCGGATCTGATCAAGAGACA
GGATGAGGATCGTTTCGCATGATTGAACAAGATGGATTGCACGCAGGTTCTCCGGCCGCTTGGGTGGAGA
GGCTATTCGGCTATGACTGGGCACAACAGACAATCGGCTGCTCTGATGCCGCCGTGTTCCGGCTGTCAGC
GCAGGGGCGCCCGGTTCTTTTTGTCAAGACCGACCTGTCCGGTGCCCTGAATGAACTGCAGGACGAGGCA
GCGCGGCTATCGTGGCTGGCCACGACGGGCGTTCCTTGCGCAGCTGTGCTCGACGTTGTCACTGAAGCGG
GAAGGGACTGGCTGCTATTGGGCGAAGTGCCGGGGCAGGATCTCCTGTCATCTCACCTTGCTCCTGCCGA
GAAAGTATCCATCATGGCTGATGCAATGCGGCGGCTGCATACGCTTGATCCGGCTACCTGCCCATTCGAC
CACCAAGCGAAACATCGCATCGAGCGAGCACGTACTCGGATGGAAGCCGGTCTTGTCGATCAGGATGATC
TGGACGAAGAGCATCAGGGGCTCGCGCCAGCCGAACTGTTCGCCAGGCTCAAGGCGCGCATGCCCGACGG
CGAGGATCTCGTCGTGACCCATGGCGATGCCTGCTTGCCGAATATCATGGTGGAAAATGGCCGCTTTTCT
GGATTCATCGACTGTGGCCGGCTGGGTGTGGCGGACCGCTATCAGGACATAGCGTTGGCTACCCGTGATA
TTGCTGAAGAGCTTGGCGGCGAATGGGCTGACCGCTTCCTCGTGCTTTACGGTATCGCCGCTCCCGATTC
GCAGCGCATCGCCTTCTATCGCCTTCTTGACGAGTTCTTCTGAGCGGGACTCTGGGGTTCGAAATGACCG
ACCAAGCGACGCCCAACCTGCCATCACGAGATTTCGATTCCACCGCCGCCTTCTATGAAAGGTTGGGCTT
CGGAATCGTTTTCCGGGACGCCGGCTGGATGATCCTCCAGCGCGGGGATCTCATGCTGGAGTTCTTCGCC
CACCCCAACTTGTTTATTGCAGCTTATAATGGTTACAAATAAAGCAATAGCATCACAAATTTCACAAATA
AAGCATTTTTTTCACTGCATTCTAGTTGTGGTTTGTCCAAACTCATCAATGTATCTTATCATGTCTGTAT
ACCGTCGACCTCTAGCTAGAGCTTGGCGTAATCATGGTCATAGCTGTTTCCTGTGTGAAATTGTTATCCG
CTCACAATTCCACACAACATACGAGCCGGAAGCATAAAGTGTAAAGCCTGGGGTGCCTAATGAGTGAGCT
AACTCACATTAATTGCGTTGCGCTCACTGCCCGCTTTCCAGTCGGGAAACCTGTCGTGCCAGCTGCATTA
ATGAATCGGCCAACGCGCGGGGAGAGGCGGTTTGCGTATTGGGCGCTCTTCCGCTTCCTCGCTCACTGAC
TCGCTGCGCTCGGTCGTTCGGCTGCGGCGAGCGGTATCAGCTCACTCAAAGGCGGTAATACGGTTATCCA
CAGAATCAGGGGATAACGCAGGAAAGAACATGTGAGCAAAAGGCCAGCAAAAGGCCAGGAACCGTAAAAA
GGCCGCGTTGCTGGCGTTTTTCCATAGGCTCCGCCCCCCTGACGAGCATCACAAAAATCGACGCTCAAGT
CAGAGGTGGCGAAACCCGACAGGACTATAAAGATACCAGGCGTTTCCCCCTGGAAGCTCCCTCGTGCGCT
CTCCTGTTCCGACCCTGCCGCTTACCGGATACCTGTCCGCCTTTCTCCCTTCGGGAAGCGTGGCGCTTTC
TCATAGCTCACGCTGTAGGTATCTCAGTTCGGTGTAGGTCGTTCGCTCCAAGCTGGGCTGTGTGCACGAA
CCCCCCGTTCAGCCCGACCGCTGCGCCTTATCCGGTAACTATCGTCTTGAGTCCAACCCGGTAAGACACG
ACTTATCGCCACTGGCAGCAGCCACTGGTAACAGGATTAGCAGAGCGAGGTATGTAGGCGGTGCTACAGA
GTTCTTGAAGTGGTGGCCTAACTACGGCTACACTAGAAGAACAGTATTTGGTATCTGCGCTCTGCTGAAG
CCAGTTACCTTCGGAAAAAGAGTTGGTAGCTCTTGATCCGGCAAACAAACCACCGCTGGTAGCGGTGGTT
TTTTTGTTTGCAAGCAGCAGATTACGCGCAGAAAAAAAGGATCTCAAGAAGATCCTTTGATCTTTTCTAC
GGGGTCTGACGCTCAGTGGAACGAAAACTCACGTTAAGGGATTTTGGTCATGAGATTATCAAAAAGGATC
TTCACCTAGATCCTTTTAAATTAAAAATGAAGTTTTAAATCAATCTAAAGTATATATGAGTAAACTTGGT
CTGACAGTTACCAATGCTTAATCAGTGAGGCACCTATCTCAGCGATCTGTCTATTTCGTTCATCCATAGT
TGCCTGACTCCCCGTCGTGTAGATAACTACGATACGGGAGGGCTTACCATCTGGCCCCAGTGCTGCAATG
ATACCGCGAGACCCACGCTCACCGGCTCCAGATTTATCAGCAATAAACCAGCCAGCCGGAAGGGCCGAGC
GCAGAAGTGGTCCTGCAACTTTATCCGCCTCCATCCAGTCTATTAATTGTTGCCGGGAAGCTAGAGTAAG
TAGTTCGCCAGTTAATAGTTTGCGCAACGTTGTTGCCATTGCTACAGGCATCGTGGTGTCACGCTCGTCG
TTTGGTATGGCTTCATTCAGCTCCGGTTCCCAACGATCAAGGCGAGTTACATGATCCCCCATGTTGTGCA
AAAAAGCGGTTAGCTCCTTCGGTCCTCCGATCGTTGTCAGAAGTAAGTTGGCCGCAGTGTTATCACTCAT
GGTTATGGCAGCACTGCATAATTCTCTTACTGTCATGCCATCCGTAAGATGCTTTTCTGTGACTGGTGAG
TACTCAACCAAGTCATTCTGAGAATAGTGTATGCGGCGACCGAGTTGCTCTTGCCCGGCGTCAATACGGG
ATAATACCGCGCCACATAGCAGAACTTTAAAAGTGCTCATCATTGGAAAACGTTCTTCGGGGCGAAAACT
CTCAAGGATCTTACCGCTGTTGAGATCCAGTTCGATGTAACCCACTCGTGCACCCAACTGATCTTCAGCA
TCTTTTACTTTCACCAGCGTTTCTGGGTGAGCAAAAACAGGAAGGCAAAATGCCGCAAAAAAGGGAATAA
GGGCGACACGGAAATGTTGAATACTCATACTCTTCCTTTTTCAATATTATTGAAGCATTTATCAGGGTTA
TTGTCTCATGAGCGGATACATATTTGAATGTATTTAGAAAAATAAACAAATAGGGGTTCCGCGCACATTT
CCCCGAAAAGTGCCACCTGACGTCGACGGATCGGGAGATCTCCCGATCCCCTATGGTGCACTCTCAGTAC
AATCTGCTCTGATGCCGCATAGTTAAGCCAGTATCTGCTCCCTGCTTGTGTGTTGGAGGTCGCTGAGTAG
TGCGCGAGCAAAATTTAAGCTACAACAAGGCAAGGCTTGACCGACAATTGCATGAAGAATCTGCTTAGGG
TTAGGCGTTTTGCGCTGCTTCGCGATGTACGGGCCAGATATACGCGTT
Features (pLannotate 1.2.2; 25 found; start..end, strand, type, name):
      1..380     +  enhancer       CMV enhancer: human cytomegalovirus immediate early enhancer
    381..584     +  promoter       CMV promoter: human cytomegalovirus (CMV) immediate early promoter
    580..613     +  LTR            5' LTR (truncated) (fragment): truncated 5' long terminal repeat (LTR) from HIV-1
    629..647     +  promoter       T7 promoter: promoter for bacteriophage T7 RNA polymerase
    664..1380    +  CDS            Venus: Venus is a basic (constitutively fluorescent) yellow fluorescent protein published in 2002, derived from Aequorea victoria. It is reported to be a rapidly-maturing weak dimer with moderate acid sensitivity.
   1423..1443    +  CDS            FLAG (fragment): FLAG® epitope tag, followed by an enterokinase cleavage site
   1465..1489    +  protein_bind   attB1: mutant version of attB; recombination site for the Gateway® BP reaction BP Clonase™
   1513..1869    +  CDS            SFRP1 (fragment): SFRP1_HUMAN - Also known as FRP, FRP1, SARP2. Experimental evidence at protein level: Swiss-Prot protein existence level 1. Soluble frizzled-related proteins (sFRPS) function as modulators of Wnt signaling through direct interaction with Wnts. They have a role in regulating cell growth and differentiation in specific cell types. SFRP1 decreases intracellular beta-catenin levels (By similarity). Has antiproliferative effects on vascular cells, in vitro and in vivo, and can induce, in vivo, an angiogenic response. In vascular cell cycle, delays the G1 phase and entry into the S phase (By similar
   1865..1889    -  protein_bind   attB2: mutant version of attB; recombination site for the Gateway® BP reaction BP Clonase™
   1908..1926    -  promoter       SP6 promoter: promoter for bacteriophage SP6 RNA polymerase
   1952..2176    +  polyA_signal   bGH poly(A) signal: bovine growth hormone polyadenylation signal
   2180..2201    +  promoter       SV40 promoter (fragment): SV40 enhancer and early promoter
   2222..2650    +  rep_origin     f1 ori (sequence partly withheld): f1 bacteriophage origin of replication; arrow indicates direction of (+) strand synthesis
   2664..2993    +  promoter       SV40 promoter: SV40 enhancer and early promoter
   3060..3851    +  CDS            neo: KKA2_KLEPN - Also known as kan, nptII. Experimental evidence at protein level: Swiss-Prot protein existence level 1. Resistance to kanamycin, neomycin, paromomycin, ribostamycin, butirosin and gentamicin B. From Klebsiella pneumoniae.
   3875..4033    +  CDS            ble (fragment): BLE_KLEPN - Experimental evidence at protein level: Swiss-Prot protein existence level 1. Binding protein with a strong affinity to the bleomycin family of antibiotics. Binds to CL990; an antimitotic-antibiotic compound. From Klebsiella pneumoniae.
   4028..4149    +  polyA_signal   SV40 poly(A) signal: SV40 polyadenylation signal
   4222..4238    -  protein_bind   lac operator: The lac repressor binds to the lac operator to inhibit transcription in E. coli. This inhibition can be relieved by adding lactose or isopropyl-β-D-thiogalactopyranoside (IPTG). lac repressor encoded by lacI
   4246..4276    -  promoter       lac promoter: promoter for the E. coli lac operon
   4291..4312    -  protein_bind   CAP binding site: CAP binding activates transcription in the presence of cAMP. E. coli catabolite activator protein
   4325..4417    -  CDS            lacI (fragment): lac repressor; lacI; The lac repressor binds to the lac operator to inhibit transcription in E. coli. This inhibition can be relieved by adding lactose or isopropyl-β-D-thiogalactopyranoside (IPTG).
   4600..5188    -  rep_origin     ori: high-copy-number ColE1/pMB1/pBR322/pUC origin of replication
   5359..6219    -  CDS            AmpR: β-lactamase; bla; confers resistance to ampicillin, carbenicillin, and related antibiotics
   6220..6324    -  promoter       AmpR promoter: bla
   6383..6435    -  misc_feature   bom (fragment): basis of mobility region from pBR322
