[The description below was written by a language model from this plasmid's Addgene catalogue record and pLannotate feature annotations shown in this document.]
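Description:
pSCM167-Venus-VF-hSFRP1(aa53-169) is a 6.6 kb mammalian expression plasmid built on a customized pSCM167-Venus backbone and made by Gateway cloning. It is maintained in E. coli through a high-copy ColE1/pUC-type origin with ampicillin selection (AmpR under its own bla promoter). An f1 origin is also present, along with short annotated remnants such as lac promoter/operator sequences, a lacI fragment and a bom fragment. For selection in mammalian cells, the feature table shows an SV40 early promoter driving a neo (nptII) cassette, which confers G418 resistance, terminated by an SV40 poly(A) signal.

The expression unit is driven by the human CMV immediate-early enhancer and promoter and closed by the bovine growth hormone poly(A) signal. It encodes an N-terminal "VF" tag, which the annotation resolves as the yellow fluorescent protein Venus followed by a FLAG epitope. This is followed by an attB1 site, the insert and an attB2 site left by the Gateway recombination. The insert is a truncated human secreted frizzled-related protein 1 (SFRP1) covering only residues 53-169, the Frizzled-type cysteine-rich domain (CRD); the N- and C-terminal remainder of the protein is absent. T7 and SP6 promoters flank the cassette and are commonly used for in vitro transcription or as sequencing primer sites.

The stated purpose is expression of the SFRP1 CRD in mammalian cells. The Venus moiety allows fluorescence detection and the FLAG tag allows immunodetection or pull-down of this isolated domain of a Wnt signalling modulator. The record does not specify a particular assay.
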