Addgene plasmid #189546: pSCM167-Venus-VF-hSFRP1(aa53-169)
Purpose: Protein expression of SFRP1 in mammalian cells. Contains only Frizzled cysteine rich domain (CRD)--amino acids 53-169.
Depositing lab: Haian Fu. Depositing organization: Emory University.
Backbone
  Vector backbone: pSCM167-Venus (Fu lab)
  Backbone manufacturer: Customized backbone from Fu lab
  Vector type: Mammalian Expression
Growth in bacteria
  Bacterial resistance: Ampicillin, 100 μg/mL
  Growth temperature: 37°C
  Growth strain: DH5alpha
  Copy number: High Copy
Gene/Insert
  Gene/Insert name: truncated secreted frizzled related protein 1 (alt name: SFRP1; FRP; FRP1; FrzA; FRP-1; SARP2)
  Species: H. sapiens (human)
  Mutation: contains aa53-169
  Entrez Gene: SFRP1 (a.k.a. FRP, FRP-1, FRP1, FrzA, SARP2)
  Tag / fusion protein: VF (N terminal on insert)
  Cloning method: Gateway Cloning
Terms and licenses: Academic/Nonprofit Terms; Industry Terms: Not Available to Industry
How to cite: pSCM167-Venus-VF-hSFRP1(aa53-169) was a gift from Haian Fu (Addgene plasmid # 189546 ; http://n2t.net/addgene:189546 ; RRID:Addgene_189546)
